Addgene plasmid #10835: pcDNA3 HA Arf6 ActQ67L
Depositing lab: Thomas Roberts. Publication: DEF-1/ASAP1 is a GTPase-activating protein (GAP) for ARF1 that enhances cell motility through a GAP-dependent mechanism. Furman C, Short SM, Subramanian RR, Zetter BR, Roberts TM. J Biol Chem. 2002 Mar 8. 277(10):7962-9. 10.1074/jbc.M109149200 PubMed 11773070.
Backbone
  Vector backbone: pcDNA3.1
  Backbone manufacturer: Invitrogen
  Backbone size w/o insert (bp): 5428
  Vector type: Mammalian Expression
  Selectable markers: Neomycin (select with G418)
Growth in bacteria
  Bacterial resistance: Ampicillin, 100 μg/mL
  Growth temperature: 37°C
  Growth strain: DH5alpha
  Copy number: High Copy
Gene/Insert
  Gene/Insert name: Arf6 Q67L (alt name: Arf6)
  Species: H. sapiens (human)
  Insert size (bp): 525
  Mutation: Q67L. Defective in GTP hydrolysis. Constitutively active.
  Entrez Gene: ARF6
  Tag / fusion protein: HA (C terminal on insert)
  Cloning method: Restriction Enzyme; 5′ cloning site EcoRI (not destroyed); 3′ cloning site XhoI (not destroyed)
  Sequencing primers: 5′ T7; 3′ bGH PA terminator
Resource information
  A portion of this plasmid was derived from a plasmid made by: Richard Klausner
Terms and licenses: Academic/Nonprofit Terms; Industry Terms: Not Available to Industry
Depositor comments: Please note that this plasmid may run as a dimer.
How to cite: pcDNA3 HA Arf6 ActQ67L was a gift from Thomas Roberts (Addgene plasmid # 10835 ; http://n2t.net/addgene:10835 ; RRID:Addgene_10835)
