[The description below was written by a language model from this plasmid's Addgene catalogue record and pLannotate feature annotations shown in this document.]
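Description:
pcDNA3 HA Arf6 ActQ67L is a mammalian expression plasmid built on an Invitrogen pcDNA3-series backbone (the record lists pcDNA3.1, while the plasmid name says pcDNA3) that carries human ARF6 with the Q67L substitution. This mutation impairs GTP hydrolysis, locking the small GTPase in its GTP-bound form so that it behaves as a constitutively active protein. The 525 bp coding sequence was cloned between EcoRI and XhoI sites, both retained, and is followed directly by an HA epitope at the C terminus. The feature table detects this as a short fragment matching an HA tag, consistent with a single copy rather than a triple tag. Expression is driven by the CMV immediate early enhancer and promoter and terminated by the bovine growth hormone polyadenylation signal. T7 and SP6 promoters flank the insert and can serve for in vitro transcription or as sequencing primer sites.

In E. coli the plasmid is maintained through a high-copy ColE1/pUC-type origin with ampicillin selection from the β-lactamase gene, and an f1 origin allows single-stranded DNA production. A separate cassette with the SV40 early promoter, the neomycin phosphotransferase gene and an SV40 poly(A) signal allows G418 selection of stably transfected mammalian cells. Short annotated fragments such as the HIV-1 LTR, ble, lacI and bom matches are probably backbone remnants or annotation artefacts rather than functional elements. The sequenced record is 6,017 nt, and the depositor notes that the plasmid may run as a dimer. The associated publication concerns an ARF GTPase-activating protein and cell motility, so the construct suits transient or stable expression of epitope-tagged, activated Arf6 in studies of ARF signalling.
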