Features (pLannotate 1.2.2; 22 found; start..end, strand, type, name):
     76..455     +  enhancer       CMV enhancer: human cytomegalovirus immediate early enhancer
    456..659     +  promoter       CMV promoter: human cytomegalovirus (CMV) immediate early promoter
    655..688     +  LTR            5' LTR (truncated) (fragment): truncated 5' long terminal repeat (LTR) from HIV-1
    704..722     +  promoter       T7 promoter: promoter for bacteriophage T7 RNA polymerase
    785..1309    +  CDS            ARF6: ARF6_HUMAN - Experimental evidence at protein level: Swiss-Prot protein existence level 1. (Microbial infection) Functions as an allosteric activator of the cholera toxin catalytic subunit, an ADP-ribosyltransferase. From Homo sapiens (Human).
   1310..1338    +  CDS            3xHA (fragment): three tandem HA epitope tags
   1411..1429    -  promoter       SP6 promoter: promoter for bacteriophage SP6 RNA polymerase
   1455..1679    +  polyA_signal   bGH poly(A) signal: bovine growth hormone polyadenylation signal
   1683..1704    +  promoter       SV40 promoter (fragment): SV40 enhancer and early promoter
   1725..2153    +  rep_origin     f1 ori (sequence partly withheld): f1 bacteriophage origin of replication; arrow indicates direction of (+) strand synthesis
   2167..2496    +  promoter       SV40 promoter: SV40 enhancer and early promoter
   2563..3354    +  CDS            neo: KKA2_KLEPN - Also known as kan, nptII. Experimental evidence at protein level: Swiss-Prot protein existence level 1. Resistance to kanamycin, neomycin, paromomycin, ribostamycin, butirosin and gentamicin B. From Klebsiella pneumoniae.
   3378..3536    +  CDS            ble (fragment): BLE_KLEPN - Experimental evidence at protein level: Swiss-Prot protein existence level 1. Binding protein with a strong affinity to the bleomycin family of antibiotics. Binds to CL990; an antimitotic-antibiotic compound. From Klebsiella pneumoniae.
   3531..3652    +  polyA_signal   SV40 poly(A) signal: SV40 polyadenylation signal
   3725..3741    -  protein_bind   lac operator: The lac repressor binds to the lac operator to inhibit transcription in E. coli. This inhibition can be relieved by adding lactose or isopropyl-β-D-thiogalactopyranoside (IPTG). lac repressor encoded by lacI
   3749..3779    -  promoter       lac promoter: promoter for the E. coli lac operon
   3794..3815    -  protein_bind   CAP binding site: CAP binding activates transcription in the presence of cAMP. E. coli catabolite activator protein
   3828..3920    -  CDS            lacI (fragment): lac repressor; lacI; The lac repressor binds to the lac operator to inhibit transcription in E. coli. This inhibition can be relieved by adding lactose or isopropyl-β-D-thiogalactopyranoside (IPTG).
   4103..4691    -  rep_origin     ori: high-copy-number ColE1/pMB1/pBR322/pUC origin of replication
   4862..5722    -  CDS            AmpR: β-lactamase; bla; confers resistance to ampicillin, carbenicillin, and related antibiotics
   5723..5827    -  promoter       AmpR promoter: bla
   5886..5938    -  misc_feature   bom (fragment): basis of mobility region from pBR322
>Addgene plasmid #10835 | pcDNA3 HA Arf6 ActQ67L | addgene full sequence | sequence record 195153 | Addgene NGS Result
ACAATTGCATGAAGAATCTGCTTAGGGTTAGGCGTTTTGCGCTGCTTCGCGATGTACGGGCCAGATATAC
GCGTTGACATTGATTATTGACTAGTTATTAATAGTAATCAATTACGGGGTCATTAGTTCATAGCCCATAT
ATGGAGTTCCGCGTTACATAACTTACGGTAAATGGCCCGCCTGGCTGACCGCCCAACGACCCCCGCCCAT
TGACGTCAATAATGACGTATGTTCCCATAGTAACGCCAATAGGGACTTTCCATTGACGTCAATGGGTGGA
GTATTTACGGTAAACTGCCCACTTGGCAGTACATCAAGTGTATCATATGCCAAGTACGCCCCCTATTGAC
GTCAATGACGGTAAATGGCCCGCCTGGCATTATGCCCAGTACATGACCTTATGGGACTTTCCTACTTGGC
AGTACATCTACGTATTAGTCATCGCTATTACCATGGTGATGCGGTTTTGGCAGTACATCAATGGGCGTGG
ATAGCGGTTTGACTCACGGGGATTTCCAAGTCTCCACCCCATTGACGTCAATGGGAGTTTGTTTTGGCAC
CAAAATCAACGGGACTTTCCAAAATGTCGTAACAACTCCGCCCCATTGACGCAAATGGGCGGTAGGCGTG
TACGGTGGGAGGTCTATATAAGCAGAGCTCTCTGGCTAACTAGAGAACCCACTGCTTACTGGCTTATCGA
AATTAATACGACTCACTATAGGGAGACCCAAGCTTGGTACCGAGCTCGGATCCACTAGTAACGGCCGCCA
GTGTGCTGGAATTCATGGGGAAGGTGCTATCCAAAATCTTCGGGAACAAGGAAATGCGGATCCTCATGTT
GGGCCTGGACGCGGCCGGCAAGACAACAATCCTGTACAAGTTGAAGCTGGGCCAGTCGGTGACCACCATT
CCCACTGTGGGTTTCAACGTGGAGACGGTGACTTACAAAAATGTCAAGTTCAACGTATGGGATGTGGGCG
GTCTAGACAAGATCCGGCCGCTCTGGCGGCATTACTACACTGGGACCCAAGGTCTCATCTTCGTAGTGGA
CTGCGCCGACCGCGACCGCATCGATGAGGCTCGCCAGGAGCTGCACCGCATTATCAATGACCGGGAGATG
AGGGACGCCATAATCCTCATCTTCGCCAACAAGCAGGACCTGCCCGATGCCATGAAACCCCACGAGATCC
AGGAGAAACTGGGCCTGACCCGGATTCGGGACAGGAACTGGTATGTGCAGCCCTCCTGTGCCACCTCAGG
GGACGGACTCTATGAGGGGCTCACATGGTTAACCTCTAACTACAAATCTTACCCATACGATGTTCCAGAT
TACGCTTAATAGTCTAGACAGCTGAGATCTGATATCCATCACACTGGCGGCCGCTCGAGCATGCATCTAG
AGGGCCCTATTCTATAGTGTCACCTAAATGCTAGAGCTCGCTGATCAGCCTCGACTGTGCCTTCTAGTTG
CCAGCCATCTGTTGTTTGCCCCTCCCCCGTGCCTTCCTTGACCCTGGAAGGTGCCACTCCCACTGTCCTT
TCCTAATAAAATGAGGAAATTGCATCGCATTGTCTGAGTAGGTGTCATTCTATTCTGGGGGGTGGGGTGG
GGCAGGACAGCAAGGGGGAGGATTGGGAAGACAATAGCAGGCATGCTGGGGATGCGGTGGGCTCTATGGC
TTCTGAGGCGGAAAGAACCAGCTGGGGCTCTAGGGGGTATCCCC
[124 nt withheld, positions 1725-1848]
C
[91 nt withheld, positions 1850-1940]
A
[49 nt withheld, positions 1942-1990]
CCTTTGACGTTGGAGTCCACGTTCTTT
[37 nt withheld, positions 2018-2054]
ACCCTATCTCGGTCTATTCTTTTGATTTATAAGGGATTTTGCCGATTTCGGCCTATTGGTTAAAAAATGA
GCTGATTTAACAAAAATTTAACGCGAATTAATTCTGTGGAATGTGTGTCAGTTAGGGTGTGGAAAGTCCC
CAGGCTCCCCAGCAGGCAGAAGTATGCAAAGCATGCATCTCAATTAGTCAGCAACCAGGTGTGGAAAGTC
CCCAGGCTCCCCAGCAGGCAGAAGTATGCAAAGCATGCATCTCAATTAGTCAGCAACCATAGTCCCGCCC
CTAACTCCGCCCATCCCGCCCCTAACTCCGCCCAGTTCCGCCCATTCTCCGCCCCATGGCTGACTAATTT
TTTTTATTTATGCAGAGGCCGAGGCCGCCTCTGCCTCTGAGCTATTCCAGAAGTAGTGAGGAGGCTTTTT
TGGAGGCCTAGGCTTTTGCAAAAAGCTCCCGGGAGCTTGTATATCCATTTTCGGATCTGATCAAGAGACA
GGATGAGGATCGTTTCGCATGATTGAACAAGATGGATTGCACGCAGGTTCTCCGGCCGCTTGGGTGGAGA
GGCTATTCGGCTATGACTGGGCACAACAGACAATCGGCTGCTCTGATGCCGCCGTGTTCCGGCTGTCAGC
GCAGGGGCGCCCGGTTCTTTTTGTCAAGACCGACCTGTCCGGTGCCCTGAATGAACTGCAGGACGAGGCA
GCGCGGCTATCGTGGCTGGCCACGACGGGCGTTCCTTGCGCAGCTGTGCTCGACGTTGTCACTGAAGCGG
GAAGGGACTGGCTGCTATTGGGCGAAGTGCCGGGGCAGGATCTCCTGTCATCTCACCTTGCTCCTGCCGA
GAAAGTATCCATCATGGCTGATGCAATGCGGCGGCTGCATACGCTTGATCCGGCTACCTGCCCATTCGAC
CACCAAGCGAAACATCGCATCGAGCGAGCACGTACTCGGATGGAAGCCGGTCTTGTCGATCAGGATGATC
TGGACGAAGAGCATCAGGGGCTCGCGCCAGCCGAACTGTTCGCCAGGCTCAAGGCGCGCATGCCCGACGG
CGAGGATCTCGTCGTGACCCATGGCGATGCCTGCTTGCCGAATATCATGGTGGAAAATGGCCGCTTTTCT
GGATTCATCGACTGTGGCCGGCTGGGTGTGGCGGACCGCTATCAGGACATAGCGTTGGCTACCCGTGATA
TTGCTGAAGAGCTTGGCGGCGAATGGGCTGACCGCTTCCTCGTGCTTTACGGTATCGCCGCTCCCGATTC
GCAGCGCATCGCCTTCTATCGCCTTCTTGACGAGTTCTTCTGAGCGGGACTCTGGGGTTCGAAATGACCG
ACCAAGCGACGCCCAACCTGCCATCACGAGATTTCGATTCCACCGCCGCCTTCTATGAAAGGTTGGGCTT
CGGAATCGTTTTCCGGGACGCCGGCTGGATGATCCTCCAGCGCGGGGATCTCATGCTGGAGTTCTTCGCC
CACCCCAACTTGTTTATTGCAGCTTATAATGGTTACAAATAAAGCAATAGCATCACAAATTTCACAAATA
AAGCATTTTTTTCACTGCATTCTAGTTGTGGTTTGTCCAAACTCATCAATGTATCTTATCATGTCTGTAT
ACCGTCGACCTCTAGCTAGAGCTTGGCGTAATCATGGTCATAGCTGTTTCCTGTGTGAAATTGTTATCCG
CTCACAATTCCACACAACATACGAGCCGGAAGCATAAAGTGTAAAGCCTGGGGTGCCTAATGAGTGAGCT
AACTCACATTAATTGCGTTGCGCTCACTGCCCGCTTTCCAGTCGGGAAACCTGTCGTGCCAGCTGCATTA
ATGAATCGGCCAACGCGCGGGGAGAGGCGGTTTGCGTATTGGGCGCTCTTCCGCTTCCTCGCTCACTGAC
TCGCTGCGCTCGGTCGTTCGGCTGCGGCGAGCGGTATCAGCTCACTCAAAGGCGGTAATACGGTTATCCA
CAGAATCAGGGGATAACGCAGGAAAGAACATGTGAGCAAAAGGCCAGCAAAAGGCCAGGAACCGTAAAAA
GGCCGCGTTGCTGGCGTTTTTCCATAGGCTCCGCCCCCCTGACGAGCATCACAAAAATCGACGCTCAAGT
CAGAGGTGGCGAAACCCGACAGGACTATAAAGATACCAGGCGTTTCCCCCTGGAAGCTCCCTCGTGCGCT
CTCCTGTTCCGACCCTGCCGCTTACCGGATACCTGTCCGCCTTTCTCCCTTCGGGAAGCGTGGCGCTTTC
TCATAGCTCACGCTGTAGGTATCTCAGTTCGGTGTAGGTCGTTCGCTCCAAGCTGGGCTGTGTGCACGAA
CCCCCCGTTCAGCCCGACCGCTGCGCCTTATCCGGTAACTATCGTCTTGAGTCCAACCCGGTAAGACACG
ACTTATCGCCACTGGCAGCAGCCACTGGTAACAGGATTAGCAGAGCGAGGTATGTAGGCGGTGCTACAGA
GTTCTTGAAGTGGTGGCCTAACTACGGCTACACTAGAAGAACAGTATTTGGTATCTGCGCTCTGCTGAAG
CCAGTTACCTTCGGAAAAAGAGTTGGTAGCTCTTGATCCGGCAAACAAACCACCGCTGGTAGCGGTGGTT
TTTTTGTTTGCAAGCAGCAGATTACGCGCAGAAAAAAAGGATCTCAAGAAGATCCTTTGATCTTTTCTAC
GGGGTCTGACGCTCAGTGGAACGAAAACTCACGTTAAGGGATTTTGGTCATGAGATTATCAAAAAGGATC
TTCACCTAGATCCTTTTAAATTAAAAATGAAGTTTTAAATCAATCTAAAGTATATATGAGTAAACTTGGT
CTGACAGTTACCAATGCTTAATCAGTGAGGCACCTATCTCAGCGATCTGTCTATTTCGTTCATCCATAGT
TGCCTGACTCCCCGTCGTGTAGATAACTACGATACGGGAGGGCTTACCATCTGGCCCCAGTGCTGCAATG
ATACCGCGAGACCCACGCTCACCGGCTCCAGATTTATCAGCAATAAACCAGCCAGCCGGAAGGGCCGAGC
GCAGAAGTGGTCCTGCAACTTTATCCGCCTCCATCCAGTCTATTAATTGTTGCCGGGAAGCTAGAGTAAG
TAGTTCGCCAGTTAATAGTTTGCGCAACGTTGTTGCCATTGCTACAGGCATCGTGGTGTCACGCTCGTCG
TTTGGTATGGCTTCATTCAGCTCCGGTTCCCAACGATCAAGGCGAGTTACATGATCCCCCATGTTGTGCA
AAAAAGCGGTTAGCTCCTTCGGTCCTCCGATCGTTGTCAGAAGTAAGTTGGCCGCAGTGTTATCACTCAT
GGTTATGGCAGCACTGCATAATTCTCTTACTGTCATGCCATCCGTAAGATGCTTTTCTGTGACTGGTGAG
TACTCAACCAAGTCATTCTGAGAATAGTGTATGCGGCGACCGAGTTGCTCTTGCCCGGCGTCAATACGGG
ATAATACCGCGCCACATAGCAGAACTTTAAAAGTGCTCATCATTGGAAAACGTTCTTCGGGGCGAAAACT
CTCAAGGATCTTACCGCTGTTGAGATCCAGTTCGATGTAACCCACTCGTGCACCCAACTGATCTTCAGCA
TCTTTTACTTTCACCAGCGTTTCTGGGTGAGCAAAAACAGGAAGGCAAAATGCCGCAAAAAAGGGAATAA
GGGCGACACGGAAATGTTGAATACTCATACTCTTCCTTTTTCAATATTATTGAAGCATTTATCAGGGTTA
TTGTCTCATGAGCGGATACATATTTGAATGTATTTAGAAAAATAAACAAATAGGGGTTCCGCGCACATTT
CCCCGAAAAGTGCCACCTGACGTCGACGGATCGGGAGATCTCCCGATCCCCTATGGTGCACTCTCAGTAC
AATCTGCTCTGATGCCGCATAGTTAAGCCAGTATCTGCTCCCTGCTTGTGTGTTGGAGGTCGCTGAGTAG
TGCGCGAGCAAAATTTAAGCTACAACAAGGCAAGGCTTGACCG
