>Addgene plasmid #10835 | pcDNA3 HA Arf6 ActQ67L | addgene partial sequence | sequence record 168692 | CMV-F 5'-CGCAAATGGGCGGTAGGCGTG-3'
ACTAGAGAACCCACTGCTTACTGGCTTATCGAAATTAATACGACTCACTATAGGGAGACCCAAGCTTGGT
ACCGAGCTCGGATCCACTAGTAACGGCCGCCAGTGTGCTGGAATTCATGGGGAAGGTGCTATCCAAAATC
TTCGGGAACAAGGAAATGCGGATCCTCATGTTGGGCCTGGACGCGGCCGGCAAGACAACAATCCTGTACA
AGTTGAAGCTGGGCCAGTCGGTGACCACCATTCCCACTGTGGGTTTCAACGTGGAGACGGTGACTTACAA
AAATGTCAAGTTCAACGTATGGGATGTGGGCGGTCTAGACAAGATCCGGCCGCTCTGGCGGCATTACTAC
ACTGGGACCCAAGGTCTCATCTTCGTAGTGGACTGCGCCGACCGCGACCGCATCGATGAGGCTCGCCAGG
AGCTGCACCGCATTATCAATGACCGGGAGATGAGGGACGCCATAATCCTCATCTTCGCCAACAAGCAGGA
CCTGCCCGATGCCATGAAACCCCACGAGATCCAGGAGAAACTGGGCCTGACCCGGATTCGGGACAGGAAC
TGGTATGTGCAGCCCTCCTGTGCCACCTCAGGGGACGGACTCTATGAGGGGCTCACATGGTTAACCTCTA
ACTACAAATCTTACCCATACGATGTTCCAGATTACGCTTAATAGTCTAGACAGCTGAGATCTGATATCCA
TCACACTGGCGGCCGCTCGAGCATGCATCTAGAGGGCCCTATTCTATAGTGTCACCTAAATGCTAGAGCT
CGCTGATCAGCCTCGACTGTGCCTTCTAGTTGCCAGCCATCTGTTGTTTGCCCCTCCCCCGTGCCTTCCT
TGACCCTGGAAGGTGCCACTCCCACTGTCCTTTCCTAATAAAATGAGGAAATTGCATCGCATTGTCTGAG
TAGGTGTCATTCTATTCTG
